Addgene plasmid #103392: LSB-hsa-miR-29a-5p
Purpose: Used to sense miRNA activity using fluorescence based tools. hsa-miR-29a-5p target in 3' UTR of of mKate. miRNA activity can be measured by the repression of mKate2 relative to EBFP2 fluorescent proteins . Plasmid is inherently unstable; please see Depositor Comments
Depositing lab: Ron Weiss. Depositing organization: Massachusetts Institute of Technology. Publication: A mixed antagonistic/synergistic miRNA repression model enables accurate predictions of multi-input miRNA sensor activity. Gam JJ, Babb J, Weiss R. Nat Commun. 2018 Jun 22;9(1):2430. doi: 10.1038/s41467-018-04575-0. PubMed 29934631.
Backbone
  Vector backbone: Low Sensor Backbone (LSB)
  Vector type: Mammalian Expression, Synthetic Biology
Growth in bacteria
  Bacterial resistance: Ampicillin and Kanamycin, 100 & 50 μg/mL
  Growth temperature: 30°C
  Growth strain: NEB Stable
  Copy number: High Copy
Gene/Insert
  Gene/Insert name: hsa-miR-29a-5p target
  Species: H. sapiens (human)
  Entrez Gene: MIR29A (a.k.a. MIRN29, MIRN29A, hsa-mir-29, hsa-mir-29a, miRNA29A, mir-29a)
  Promoter: EF-1a
  Cloning method: Gibson Cloning
Terms and licenses: Academic/Nonprofit Terms; Industry Terms: Not Available to Industry
Depositor comments: Please note that this plasmid is inherently unstable due to a repeating poly A element. We recommend performing a diagnostic digest on multiple colonies upon receipt. The depositors would like to note the presence of several discrepancies between the depositor sequence and physical plasmid sequence. In particular, the sequences upstream and downstream of the puromycin coding region have 10 bp insertions which do not affect the ability to perform puromycin selection. The sequences for those regions within the physical plasmids are as follows: Upstream of Puro: GAATTCGACCGCCTGTCTCAAGGTGCCACC; Downstream of Puro: GCTTTGAGACTACGCGTGAATTCACTCCTC.
How to cite: LSB-hsa-miR-29a-5p was a gift from Ron Weiss (Addgene plasmid # 103392 ; http://n2t.net/addgene:103392 ; RRID:Addgene_103392)
