[The description below was written by a language model from this plasmid's Addgene catalogue record and pLannotate feature annotations shown in this document.]
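Description:
LSB-hsa-miR-29a-5p is a mammalian expression and synthetic-biology plasmid of about 11 kb, built on the Low Sensor Backbone (LSB) as a two-colour fluorescent sensor of microRNA activity. It is maintained in E. coli through a high-copy ColE1/pUC-type origin and carries both a β-lactamase gene and an aph(3')-Ia kanamycin resistance gene, matching the dual ampicillin/kanamycin selection listed in the record. Remnants of a lac promoter/operator region are also annotated in the backbone.

The payload consists of two parallel transcription units, each driven by the human EF-1α core promoter with its intron A and terminated by a rabbit β-globin polyadenylation signal. Gateway attB4, attB1 and attB2 scars flank the promoters and coding sequences in each unit. One unit encodes the red fluorescent protein mKate2, and according to the record the hsa-miR-29a-5p target lies in its 3' UTR. The target itself is not annotated in the feature table, although there is an unannotated gap between the mKate2 cassette's attB2 site and the β-globin sequences. The second unit encodes EBFP2 without a target and serves as an internal reference. When miR-29a-5p is active in transfected cells, it represses mKate2 while leaving EBFP2 unaffected, so the red-to-blue fluorescence ratio reports miRNA activity normalised for plasmid dose. A puromycin N-acetyltransferase gene with a third β-globin poly(A) signal allows puromycin selection in mammalian cells, though no dedicated promoter for it is annotated.

The depositors note that the repeated poly(A) element makes the plasmid inherently unstable. They also report small insertions flanking the puromycin coding region in the physical plasmid relative to the deposited sequence, which do not impair selection.
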