Features (pLannotate 1.2.2; 28 found; start..end, strand, type, name):
     87..675     -  rep_origin     ori: high-copy-number ColE1/pMB1/pBR322/pUC origin of replication
    846..1706    -  CDS            AmpR: β-lactamase; bla; confers resistance to ampicillin, carbenicillin, and related antibiotics
   1707..1778    -  promoter       AmpR promoter: bla
   1857..2456    +  CDS            PuroR: puromycin N-acetyltransferase; pac from Streptomyces alboniger; confers resistance to puromycin
   2461..2541    +  CDS            HBB (fragment): HBB_PONPY - Experimental evidence at transcript level: Swiss-Prot protein existence level 2. Involved in oxygen transport from the lung to the various peripheral tissues. From Pongo pygmaeus (Bornean orangutan).
   2612..2667    +  polyA_signal   β-globin poly(A) signal: rabbit β-globin polyadenylation signal (Gil and Proudfoot, 1987)
   3646..3666    +  protein_bind   attB4: mutant version of attB; core recombination site for the Gateway® BP reaction BP Clonase™
   3734..3945    +  promoter       EF-1α core promoter: core promoter for human elongation factor EF-1α
   3946..4884    +  intron         EF-1α intron A: intron upstream of the start codon of human EF-1α
   4911..4931    +  protein_bind   attB1: mutant version of attB; core recombination site for the Gateway® BP reaction BP Clonase™
   4951..5646    +  CDS            mKate2: mKate2 is a basic (constitutively fluorescent) red fluorescent protein published in 2009, derived from Entacmaea quadricolor. It is reported to be a rapidly-maturing monomer with moderate acid sensitivity.
   5666..5690    -  protein_bind   attB2: mutant version of attB; recombination site for the Gateway® BP reaction BP Clonase™
   5834..5908    +  CDS            HBB (fragment): HBB_PONPY - Experimental evidence at transcript level: Swiss-Prot protein existence level 2. Involved in oxygen transport from the lung to the various peripheral tissues. From Pongo pygmaeus (Bornean orangutan).
   5979..6034    +  polyA_signal   β-globin poly(A) signal: rabbit β-globin polyadenylation signal (Gil and Proudfoot, 1987)
   6418..6443    +  misc_feature   SA: splice acceptor site
   7115..7135    +  protein_bind   attB4: mutant version of attB; core recombination site for the Gateway® BP reaction BP Clonase™
   7203..7414    +  promoter       EF-1α core promoter: core promoter for human elongation factor EF-1α
   7415..8353    +  intron         EF-1α intron A: intron upstream of the start codon of human EF-1α
   8380..8400    +  protein_bind   attB1: mutant version of attB; core recombination site for the Gateway® BP reaction BP Clonase™
   8411..9127    +  CDS            EBFP2: EBFP2 is a basic (constitutively fluorescent) blue fluorescent protein published in 2007, derived from Aequorea victoria. It is reported to be a rapidly-maturing monomer with moderate acid sensitivity.
   9135..9159    -  protein_bind   attB2: mutant version of attB; recombination site for the Gateway® BP reaction BP Clonase™
   9163..9243    +  CDS            HBB (fragment): HBB_PONPY - Experimental evidence at transcript level: Swiss-Prot protein existence level 2. Involved in oxygen transport from the lung to the various peripheral tissues. From Pongo pygmaeus (Bornean orangutan).
   9314..9369    +  polyA_signal   β-globin poly(A) signal: rabbit β-globin polyadenylation signal (Gil and Proudfoot, 1987)
   9752..9774    -  protein_bind   lac operator (fragment): The lac repressor binds to the lac operator to inhibit transcription in E. coli. This inhibition can be relieved by adding lactose or isopropyl-β-D-thiogalactopyranoside (IPTG). lac repressor encoded by lacI
   9778..9808    -  promoter       lac promoter: promoter for the E. coli lac operon
   9823..9844    -  protein_bind   CAP binding site: CAP binding activates transcription in the presence of cAMP. E. coli catabolite activator protein
   9857..9896    -  CDS            lacI (fragment): lac repressor; lacI; The lac repressor binds to the lac operator to inhibit transcription in E. coli. This inhibition can be relieved by adding lactose or isopropyl-β-D-thiogalactopyranoside (IPTG).
  10069..10878   +  CDS            KanR: aminoglycoside phosphotransferase; aph(3')-Ia; confers resistance to kanamycin in bacteria or G418 (Geneticin®) in eukaryotes
>Addgene plasmid #103392 | LSB-hsa-miR-29a-5p | depositor full sequence | sequence record 195833 | Full Sequence
AATTGAGGGGATAACGCAGGAAAGAACATGTGAGCAAAAGGCCAGCAAAAGGCCAGGAACCGTAAAAAGG
CCGCGTTGCTGGCGTTTTTCCATAGGCTCCGCCCCCCTGACGAGCATCACAAAAATCGACGCTCAAGTCA
GAGGTGGCGAAACCCGACAGGACTATAAAGATACCAGGCGTTTCCCCCTGGAAGCTCCCTCGTGCGCTCT
CCTGTTCCGACCCTGCCGCTTACCGGATACCTGTCCGCCTTTCTCCCTTCGGGAAGCGTGGCGCTTTCTC
ATAGCTCACGCTGTAGGTATCTCAGTTCGGTGTAGGTCGTTCGCTCCAAGCTGGGCTGTGTGCACGAACC
CCCCGTTCAGCCCGACCGCTGCGCCTTATCCGGTAACTATCGTCTTGAGTCCAACCCGGTAAGACACGAC
TTATCGCCACTGGCAGCAGCCACTGGTAACAGGATTAGCAGAGCGAGGTATGTAGGCGGTGCTACAGAGT
TCTTGAAGTGGTGGCCTAACTACGGCTACACTAGAAGAACAGTATTTGGTATCTGCGCTCTGCTGAAGCC
AGTTACCTTCGGAAAAAGAGTTGGTAGCTCTTGATCCGGCAAACAAACCACCGCTGGTAGCGGTGGTTTT
TTTGTTTGCAAGCAGCAGATTACGCGCAGAAAAAAAGGATCTCAAGAAGATCCTTTGATCTTTTCTACGG
GGTCTGACGCTCAGTGGAACGAAAACTCACGTTAAGGGATTTTGGTCATGAGATTATCAAAAAGGATCTT
CACCTAGATCCTTTTAAATTAAAAATGAAGTTTTAAATCAATCTAAAGTATATATGAGTAAACTTGGTCT
GACAGTTACCAATGCTTAATCAGTGAGGCACCTATCTCAGCGATCTGTCTATTTCGTTCATCCATAGTTG
CCTGACTCCCCGTCGTGTAGATAACTACGATACGGGAGGGCTTACCATCTGGCCCCAGTGCTGCAATGAT
ACCGCGAGAACCACGCTCACCGGCTCCAGATTTATCAGCAATAAACCAGCCAGCCGGAAGGGCCGAGCGC
AGAAGTGGTCCTGCAACTTTATCCGCCTCCATCCAGTCTATTAATTGTTGCCGGGAAGCTAGAGTAAGTA
GTTCGCCAGTTAATAGTTTGCGCAACGTTGTTGCCATTGCTACAGGCATCGTGGTGTCACGCTCGTCGTT
TGGTATGGCTTCATTCAGCTCCGGTTCCCAACGATCAAGGCGAGTTACATGATCCCCCATGTTGTGCAAA
AAAGCGGTTAGCTCCTTCGGTCCTCCGATCGTTGTCAGAAGTAAGTTGGCCGCAGTGTTATCACTCATGG
TTATGGCAGCACTGCATAATTCTCTTACTGTCATGCCATCCGTAAGATGCTTTTCTGTGACTGGTGAGTA
CTCAACCAAGTCATTCTGAGAATAGTGTATGCGGCGACCGAGTTGCTCTTGCCCGGCGTCAATACGGGAT
AATACCGCGCCACATAGCAGAACTTTAAAAGTGCTCATCATTGGAAAACGTTCTTCGGGGCGAAAACTCT
CAAGGATCTTACCGCTGTTGAGATCCAGTTCGATGTAACCCACTCGTGCACCCAACTGATCTTCAGCATC
TTTTACTTTCACCAGCGTTTCTGGGTGAGCAAAAACAGGAAGGCAAAATGCCGCAAAAAAGGGAATAAGG
GCGACACGGAAATGTTGAATACTCATACTCTTCCTTTTTCAATATTATTGAAGCATTTATCAGGGTTATT
GTCTCATGAGCGGATACATATTTGAATGTAGCTCCGAATTTCTCGAGGGCTTGTCGACGACGGCGGTCTC
CGTCGTCAGGATCATGAATTCGACCCGCCTGCCACCATGACCGAGTACAAGCCCACGGTGCGCCTCGCCA
CCCGCGACGACGTCCCCCGGGCCGTACGCACCCTCGCCGCCGCGTTCGCCGACTACCCCGCCACGCGCCA
CACCGTCGACCCGGACCGCCACATCGAGCGGGTCACCGAGCTGCAAGAACTCTTCCTCACGCGCGTCGGG
CTCGACATCGGCAAGGTGTGGGTCGCGGACGACGGCGCCGCGGTGGCGGTCTGGACCACGCCGGAGAGCG
TCGAAGCGGGGGCGGTGTTCGCCGAGATCGGCCCGCGCATGGCCGAGTTGAGCGGTTCCCGGCTGGCCGC
GCAGCAACAGATGGAAGGCCTCCTGGCGCCGCACCGGCCCAAGGAGCCCGCGTGGTTCCTGGCCACCGTC
GGCGTCTCGCCCGACCACCAGGGCAAGGGTCTGGGCAGCGCCGTCGTGCTCCCCGGAGTGGAGGCGGCCG
AGCGCGCCGGGGTGCCCGCCTTCCTGGAGACATCCGCGCCCCGCAACCTCCCCTTCTACGAGCGGCTCGG
CTTCACCGTCACCGCCGACGTCGAGGTGCCCGAAGGACCGCGCACCTGGTGCATGACCCGCAAGCCCGGT
GCCTGATACGCGTGAATTCACTCCTCAGGTGCAGGCTGCCTATCAGAAGGTGGTGGCTGGTGTGGCCAAT
GCCCTGGCTCACAAATACCACTGAGATCTTTTTCCCTCTGCCAAAAATTATGGGGACATCATGAAGCCCC
TTGAGCATCTGACTTCTGGCTAATAAAGGAAATTTATTTTCATTGCAATAGTGTGTTGGAATTTTTTGTG
TCTCTCACTCGGAAGGACATATGGGAGGGCAAATCATTTAAAACATCAGAATGAGTATTTGGTTTAGAGT
TTGGCAACATATGCCCATATGCTGGCTGCCATGAACAAAGGTTGGCTATAAAGAGGTCATCAGTATATGA
AACAGCCCCCTGCTGTCCATTCCTTATTCCATAGAAAAGCCTTGACTTGAGGTTAGATTTTTTTTATATT
TTGTTTTGTGTTATTTTTTTCTTTAACATCCCTAAAATTTTCCTTACATGTTTTACTAGCCAGATTTTTC
CTCCTCTCCTGACTACTCCCAGTCATAGCTGTCCCTCTTCTCTTATGGAGATCCCTCGACCTGCAGCCCA
AGCTTGAATTCTCTAGAATTACCCTGTTATCCCTATGCTTGGTTTACCGAGCTCTTATTGGTTTTCAAAC
TTCATTGACTGTGCCCAACGCGCCTGGGAGCTCACGGGGACAGCCCCCCCCCAAAGCCCCCAGGGATGTA
ATTACGTCCCTCCCCCGCTAGGGGGCAGCAGCGAGCCGCCCGGGGCTCCGCTCCGGTCCGGCGCTCCCCC
CGCATCCCCGAGCCGGCAGCGTGCGGGGACAGCCCGGGCACGGGGAAGGTGGCACGGGATCGCTTTCCTC
TGAACGCTTCTCGCTGCTCTTTGAGCCTGCAGACACCTGGGGGGATACGGGGAAAAAGCTAGGCTGAAAG
ACCGGTTCTTAGAATGACACGCGCCTGGGAGCTCACGGGGACAGCCCCCCCCCAAAGCCCCCAGGGATGT
AATTACGTCCCTCCCCCGCTAGGGGGCAGCAGCGAGCCGCCCGGGGCTCCGCTCCGGTCCGGCGCTCCCC
CCGCATCCCCGAGCCGGCAGCGTGCGGGGACAGCCCGGGCACGGGGAAGGTGGCACGGGATCGCTTTCCT
CTGAACGCTTCTCGCTGCTCTTTGAGCCTGCAGACACCTGGGGGGATACGGGGAAAAAGCTAACTTCTGA
GACGACAACTTTGTATAGAAAAGTTGGCTCCGAATTCGCCCTTGACAGCAGAGATCCAGTTTGGTTAATT
AATTGGCTCCGGTGCCCGTCAGTGGGCAGAGCGCACATCGCCCACAGTCCCCGAGAAGTTGTGGGGAGGG
GTCGGCAATTGAACCGGTGCCTAGAGAAGGTGGCGCGGGGTAAACTGGGAAAGTGATGTCGTGTACTGGC
TCCGCCTTTTTCCCGAGGGTGGGGGAGAACCGTATATAAGTGCAGTAGTCGCCGTGAACGTTCTTTTTCG
CAACGGGTTTGCCGCCAGAACACAGGTAAGTGCCGTGTGTGGTTCCCGCGGGCCTGGCCTCTTTACGGGT
TATGGCCCTTGCGTGCCTTGAATTACTTCCACCTGGCTGCAGTACGTGATTCTTGATCCCGAGCTTCGGG
TTGGAAGTGGGTGGGAGAGTTCGAGGCCTTGCGCTTAAGGAGCCCCTTCGCCTCGTGCTTGAGTTGAGGC
CTGGCCTGGGCGCTGGGGCCGCCGCGTGCGAATCTGGTGGCACCTTCGCGCCTGTCTCGCTGCTTTCGAT
AAGTCTCTAGCCATTTAAAATTTTTGATGACCTGCTGCGACGCTTTTTTTCTGGCAAGATAGTCTTGTAA
ATGCGGGCCAAGATCTGCACACTGGTATTTCGGTTTTTGGGGCCGCGGGCGGCGACGGGGCCCGTGCGTC
CCAGCGCACATGTTCGGCGAGGCGGGGCCTGCGAGCGCGGCCACCGAGAATCGGACGGGGGTAGTCTCAA
GCTGGCCGGCCTGCTCTGGTGCCTGGCCTCGCGCCGCCGTGTATCGCCCCGCCCTGGGCGGCAAGGCTGG
CCCGGTCGGCACCAGTTGCGTGAGCGGAAAGATGGCCGCTTCCCGGCCCTGCTGCAGGGAGCTCAAAATG
GAGGACGCGGCGCTCGGGAGAGCGGGCGGGTGAGTCACCCACACAAAGGAAAAGGGCCTTTCCGTCCTCA
GCCGTCGCTTCATGTGACTCCACGGAGTACCGGGCGCCGTCCAGGCACCTCGATTAGTTCTCGAGCTTTT
GGAGTACGTCGTCTTTAGGTTGGGGGGAGGGGTTTTATGCGATGGAGTTTCCCCACACTGAGTGGGTGGA
GACTGAAGTTAGGCCAGCTTGGCACTTGATGTAATTCTCCTTGGAATTTGCCCTTTTTGAGTTTGGATCT
TGGTTCATTCTCAAGCCTCAGACAGTGGTTCAAAGTTTTTTTCTTCCATTTCAGGTGTCGTGAGAAGGGC
GAATTCGACCCAAGTTTGTACAAAAAAGCAGGCTGGATCCAGGTGCCACCATGGTGAGCGAGCTGATTAA
GGAGAACATGCACATGAAGCTGTACATGGAGGGCACCGTGAACAACCACCACTTCAAGTGCACATCCGAG
GGCGAAGGCAAGCCCTACGAGGGCACCCAGACCATGAGAATCAAGGCGGTCGAGGGCGGCCCTCTCCCCT
TCGCCTTCGACATCCTGGCTACCAGCTTCATGTACGGCAGCAAAACCTTCATCAACCACACCCAGGGCAT
CCCCGACTTCTTTAAGCAGTCCTTCCCCGAGGGCTTCACATGGGAGAGAGTCACCACATACGAAGATGGG
GGCGTGCTGACCGCTACCCAGGACACCAGCCTCCAGGACGGCTGCCTCATCTACAACGTCAAGATCAGAG
GGGTGAACTTCCCATCCAACGGCCCTGTGATGCAGAAGAAAACACTCGGCTGGGAGGCCTCCACCGAGAC
ACTGTACCCCGCTGACGGCGGCCTGGAAGGCAGAGCCGACATGGCCCTGAAGCTCGTGGGCGGGGGCCAC
CTGATCTGCAACCTTAAGACCACATACAGATCCAAGAAACCCGCTAAGAACCTCAAGATGCCCGGCGTCT
ACTATGTGGACAGGAGACTGGAAAGAATCAAGGAGGCCGACAAAGAGACATACGTCGAGCAGCACGAGGT
GGCTGTGGCCAGATACTGCGACCTCCCTAGCAAACTGGGGCACAAACTTAATTGAGAATTCTACCACCCA
GCTTTCTTGTACAAAGTGGTACGTCTCAAGACCAGAGGTCTCTGCTTGGGTACAGCTGAACACCAAAAGA
AATCAGTCTGAACACCAAAAGAAATCAGTCTGAACACCAAAAGAAATCAGTCTGAACACCAAAAGAAATC
AGTCAACCAGAAGAGACCTGTGCTTCACTCCTCAGGTGCAGGCTGCCTATCAGAAGGTGGTGGCTGGTGT
GGCCAATGCCCTGGCTCACAAATACCACTGAGATCTTTTTCCCTCTGCCAAAAATTATGGGGACATCATG
AAGCCCCTTGAGCATCTGACTTCTGGCTAATAAAGGAAATTTATTTTCATTGCAATAGTGTGTTGGAATT
TTTTGTGTCTCTCACTCGGAAGGACATATGGGAGGGCAAATCATTTAAAACATCAGAATGAGTATTTGGT
TTAGAGTTTGGCAACATATGCCCATATGCTGGCTGCCATGAACAAAGGTTGGCTATAAAGAGGTCATCAG
TATATGAAACAGCCCCCTGCTGTCCATTCCTTATTCCATAGAAAAGCCTTGACTTGAGGTTAGATTTTTT
TTATATTTTGTTTTGTGTTATTTTTTTCTTTAACATCCCTAAAATTTTCCTTACATGTTTTACTAGCCAG
ATTTTTCCTCCTCTCCTGACTACTCCCAGTCATAGCTGTCCCTCTTCTCTTATGGAGATCCCGAGCGGTG
CGTTTTTATGCTTGTAGTATTGTATAATGTTTTTAAGATCCAAGCTTCTGACCTCTTCTCTTCCTCCCAC
AGGGCCTCGAGACAATTGCATCGATGGTACCAGTGAAAGTCTGCAATGAATTCGAGTTGGCGCGCCTGTC
ATTCTAAATCTCTCTTTCAGCCTAAAGCTTTTTCCCCGTATCCCCCCAGGTGTCTGCAGGCTCAAAGAGC
AGCGAGAAGCGTTCAGAGGAAAGCGATCCCGTGCCACCTTCCCCGTGCCCGGGCTGTCCCCGCACGCTGC
CGGCTCGGGGATGCGGGGGGAGCGCCGGACCGGAGCGGAGCCCCGGGCGGCTCGCTGCTGCCCCCTAGCG
GGGGAGGGACGTAATTACATCCCTGGGGGCTTTGGGAGGGGGCTGTCCCCGTGAGCTCCCAGGCGCGCCT
GTCATTCTAAATCTCTCTTTCAGCCTAAAGCTTTTTCCCCGTATCCCCCCAGGTGTCTGCAGGCTCAAAG
AGCAGCGAGAAGCGTTCAGAGGAAAGCGATCCCGTGCCACCTTCCCCGTGCCCGGGCTGTCCCCGCACGC
TGCCGGCTCGGGGATGCGGGGGGAGCGCCGGACCGGAGCGGAGCCCCGGGCGGCTCGCTGCTGCCCCCTA
GCGGGGGAGGGACGTAATTACATCCCTGGGGGCTTTGGGGGGGGGCTGTCCCCGTGAGCTCCCAGGCGCG
CCAACTCGGTACCGTATCGATGTCGACGTTAACGCTAGTGATATCAACTTTGTATAGAAAAGTTGGCTCC
GAATTCGCCCTTGACAGCAGAGATCCAGTTTGGTTAATTAATTGGCTCCGGTGCCCGTCAGTGGGCAGAG
CGCACATCGCCCACAGTCCCCGAGAAGTTGTGGGGAGGGGTCGGCAATTGAACCGGTGCCTAGAGAAGGT
GGCGCGGGGTAAACTGGGAAAGTGATGTCGTGTACTGGCTCCGCCTTTTTCCCGAGGGTGGGGGAGAACC
GTATATAAGTGCAGTAGTCGCCGTGAACGTTCTTTTTCGCAACGGGTTTGCCGCCAGAACACAGGTAAGT
GCCGTGTGTGGTTCCCGCGGGCCTGGCCTCTTTACGGGTTATGGCCCTTGCGTGCCTTGAATTACTTCCA
CCTGGCTGCAGTACGTGATTCTTGATCCCGAGCTTCGGGTTGGAAGTGGGTGGGAGAGTTCGAGGCCTTG
CGCTTAAGGAGCCCCTTCGCCTCGTGCTTGAGTTGAGGCCTGGCCTGGGCGCTGGGGCCGCCGCGTGCGA
ATCTGGTGGCACCTTCGCGCCTGTCTCGCTGCTTTCGATAAGTCTCTAGCCATTTAAAATTTTTGATGAC
CTGCTGCGACGCTTTTTTTCTGGCAAGATAGTCTTGTAAATGCGGGCCAAGATCTGCACACTGGTATTTC
GGTTTTTGGGGCCGCGGGCGGCGACGGGGCCCGTGCGTCCCAGCGCACATGTTCGGCGAGGCGGGGCCTG
CGAGCGCGGCCACCGAGAATCGGACGGGGGTAGTCTCAAGCTGGCCGGCCTGCTCTGGTGCCTGGCCTCG
CGCCGCCGTGTATCGCCCCGCCCTGGGCGGCAAGGCTGGCCCGGTCGGCACCAGTTGCGTGAGCGGAAAG
ATGGCCGCTTCCCGGCCCTGCTGCAGGGAGCTCAAAATGGAGGACGCGGCGCTCGGGAGAGCGGGCGGGT
GAGTCACCCACACAAAGGAAAAGGGCCTTTCCGTCCTCAGCCGTCGCTTCATGTGACTCCACGGAGTACC
GGGCGCCGTCCAGGCACCTCGATTAGTTCTCGAGCTTTTGGAGTACGTCGTCTTTAGGTTGGGGGGAGGG
GTTTTATGCGATGGAGTTTCCCCACACTGAGTGGGTGGAGACTGAAGTTAGGCCAGCTTGGCACTTGATG
TAATTCTCCTTGGAATTTGCCCTTTTTGAGTTTGGATCTTGGTTCATTCTCAAGCCTCAGACAGTGGTTC
AAAGTTTTTTTCTTCCATTTCAGGTGTCGTGAGAAGGGCGAATTCGACCCAAGTTTGTACAAAAAAGCAG
GCTCGCCACCATGGTGAGCAAGGGCGAGGAGCTGTTCACCGGGGTGGTGCCCATCCTGGTCGAGCTGGAC
GGCGACGTAAACGGCCACAAGTTCAGCGTGAGGGGCGAGGGCGAGGGCGATGCCACCAACGGCAAGCTGA
CCCTGAAGTTCATCTGCACCACCGGCAAGCTGCCCGTGCCCTGGCCCACCCTCGTGACCACCCTGAGCCA
CGGCGTGCAGTGCTTCGCCCGCTACCCCGACCACATGAAGCAGCACGACTTCTTCAAGTCCGCCATGCCC
GAAGGCTACGTCCAGGAGCGCACCATCTTCTTCAAGGACGACGGCACCTACAAGACCCGCGCCGAGGTGA
AGTTCGAGGGCGACACCCTAGTGAACCGCATCGAGCTGAAGGGCGTCGACTTCAAGGAGGACGGCAACAT
CCTGGGGCACAAGCTGGAGTACAACTTCAACAGCCACAACATCTATATCATGGCCGTCAAGCAGAAGAAC
GGCATCAAGGTGAACTTCAAGATCCGCCACAACGTGGAGGACGGCAGCGTGCAGCTCGCCGACCACTACC
AGCAGAACACCCCCATCGGCGACGGCCCCGTGCTGCTGCCCGACAGCCACTACCTGAGCACCCAGTCCGT
GCTGAGCAAAGACCCCAACGAGAAGCGCGATCACATGGTCCTGCTGGAGTTCCGCACCGCCGCCGGGATC
ACTCTCGGCATGGACGAGCTGTACAAGTAATACCACCCAGCTTTCTTGTACAAAGTGGTACGCGTGAATT
CACTCCTCAGGTGCAGGCTGCCTATCAGAAGGTGGTGGCTGGTGTGGCCAATGCCCTGGCTCACAAATAC
CACTGAGATCTTTTTCCCTCTGCCAAAAATTATGGGGACATCATGAAGCCCCTTGAGCATCTGACTTCTG
GCTAATAAAGGAAATTTATTTTCATTGCAATAGTGTGTTGGAATTTTTTGTGTCTCTCACTCGGAAGGAC
ATATGGGAGGGCAAATCATTTAAAACATCAGAATGAGTATTTGGTTTAGAGTTTGGCAACATATGCCCAT
ATGCTGGCTGCCATGAACAAAGGTTGGCTATAAAGAGGTCATCAGTATATGAAACAGCCCCCTGCTGTCC
ATTCCTTATTCCATAGAAAAGCCTTGACTTGAGGTTAGATTTTTTTTATATTTTGTTTTGTGTTATTTTT
TTCTTTAACATCCCTAAAATTTTCCTTACATGTTTTACTAGCCAGATTTTTCCTCCTCTCCTGACTACTC
CCAGTCATAGCTGTCCCTCTTCTCTTATGGAGATCCCTCGACCTGCAGCCCAAGCTTGGCGTAATCATGG
TCATAGCTGTTTCCTGTGTGAAATTGTTATCCGCTCACAATTCCACACAACATACGAGCCGGAAGCATAA
AGTGTAAAGCCTGGGGTGCCTAATGAGTGAGCTAACTCACATTAATTGCGTTGCGCTCACTGCCCGCTTT
CCAGTCGGGAAACCTGTCGTGCCAGCGGATCGACAGTACTAAGCTTGGTCTAATACCCAATCTCTCGTCT
TATCCAGATGTTTTATACGCCTCTGGCCCGTGTCTCAAAATCTCTGATGTTACATTGCACAAGATAAAAT
AATATCATCATGAACAATAAAACTGTCTGCTTACATAAACAGTAATACAAGGGGTGTTATGAGCCATATT
CAACGGGAAACGTCGAGGCCGCGATTAAATTCCAACATGGATGCTGATTTATATGGGTATAAATGGGCTC
GCGATAATGTCGGGCAATCAGGTGCGACAATCTATCGCTTGTATGGGAAGCCCGATGCGCCAGAGTTGTT
TCTGAAACATGGCAAAGGTAGCGTTGCCAATGATGTTACAGATGAGATGGTCAGACTAAACTGGCTGACG
GAATTTATGCCTCTTCCGACCATCAAGCATTTTATCCGTACTCCTGATGATGCATGGTTACTCACCACTG
CGATCCCCGGAAAAACAGCATTCCAGGTATTAGAAGAATATCCTGATTCAGGTGAAAATATTGTTGATGC
GCTGGCAGTGTTCCTGCGCCGGTTGCATTCGATTCCTGTTTGTAATTGTCCTTTTAACAGCGATCGCGTA
TTTCGTCTCGCTCAGGCGCAATCACGAATGAATAACGGTTTGGTTGATGCGAGTGATTTTGATGACGAGC
GTAATGGCTGGCCTGTTGAACAAGTCTGGAAAGAAATGCATAAACTTTTGCCATTCTCACCGGATTCAGT
CGTCACTCATGGTGATTTCTCACTTGATAACCTTATTTTTGACGAGGGGAAATTAATAGGTTGTATTGAT
GTTGGACGAGTCGGAATCGCAGACCGATACCAGGATCTTGCCATCCTATGGAACTGCCTCGGTGAGTTTT
CTCCTTCATTACAGAAACGGCTTTTTCAAAAATATGGTATTGATAATCCTGATATGAATAAATTGCAGTT
TCATTTGATGCTCGATGAGTTTTTCTAATCAGAATTGGTTAATTGGTTGTAACACTGGCAGAGCATTACG
CTGACTTGACGGGACGGCGCAAGCTCATGACCAAAATCCCTTAACGTGAGTTACGCGTCGTTCCACTGAG
CGTCAGAGGTATCACTAGTATTACAGAGGTAAGTTATAACAGTCGCCTAACCC
