>Addgene plasmid #103392 | LSB-hsa-miR-29a-5p | depositor partial sequence | sequence record 195834 | hsa-miR-29a-5p target
CTGAACACCAAAAGAAATCAGT
