>Addgene plasmid #103392 | LSB-hsa-miR-29a-5p | addgene partial sequence | sequence record 229647 | mKate2-F 5'-ACCCGCTAAGAACCTCAAGA-3'
AAGATCAAGGAGGCCGACAAAGAGACATACGTCGAGCAGCACGAGGTGGCTGTGGCCAGATACTGCGACC
TCCCTAGCAAACTGGGGCACAAACTTAATTGAGAATTCTACCACCCAGCTTTCTTGTACAAAGTGGTACG
TCTCAAGACCAGAGGTCTCTGCTTGGGTACAGCTGAACACCAAAAGAAATCAGTCTGAACACCAAAAGAA
ATCAGTCTGAACACCAAAAGAAATCAGTCTGAACACCAAAAGAAATCAGTCAACCAGAAGAGACCTGTGC
TTCACTCCTCAGGTGCAGGCTGCCTATCAGAAGGTGGTGGCTGGTGTGGCCAATGCCCTGGCTCACAAAT
ACCACTGAGATCTTTTTCCCTCTGCCAAAAATTATGGGGACATCATGAAGCCCCTTGAGCATCTGACTTC
TGGCTAATAAAGGAAATTTATTTTCATTGCAATAGTGTGTTGGAATTTTTTGTGTCTCTCACTCGGAAGG
ACATATGGGAGGGCAAATCATTTAAAACATCAGAATGAGTATTTGGTTTAGAGTTTGGCAACATATGCCC
ATATGCTGGCTGCCATGAACAAAGGTTGGCTATAAAGAGGTCATCAGTATATGAAACAGCCCCCTGCTGT
CCATTCCTTATTCCATAGAAAAGCCTTGACTTGAGGTTAGATTTTTTTTATATTTTGTTTTGTGTTATTT
TTTTCTTTAACATCCCTAAAATTTTCCTTACATGTTTTACTAGCCAGATTTTTCCTCCTCTCCTGACTAC
TCCCAGTCATAGCTGTCCCTCTTCTCTTATGGAGATCCCTCGACCTGCAGCCCAAGCTTGGC
